Addgene plasmid #159996: Spy0469
Purpose: Expresses Streptococcus pyogenes Spy0469 (24-389) in bacterial cells
Depositing lab: Mark Howarth. Depositing organization: University of Oxford. Publication: Overcoming Symmetry Mismatch in Vaccine Nanoassembly through Spontaneous Amidation. Rahikainen R, Rijal P, Tan TK, Wu HJ, Andersson AC, Barrett JR, Bowden TA, Draper SJ, Townsend AR, Howarth M. Angew Chem Int Ed Engl. 2020 Sep 4. doi: 10.1002/anie.202009663. PubMed 32886840.
Backbone
  Vector backbone: pET28a
  Backbone manufacturer: Novagen
  Backbone size w/o insert (bp): 5369
  Vector type: Bacterial Expression
Growth in bacteria
  Bacterial resistance: Kanamycin, 50 μg/mL
  Growth temperature: 37°C
  Growth strain: DH5alpha
  Copy number: High Copy
Gene/Insert
  Gene/Insert name: Spy0469 (24-389)
  Species: Streptococcus pyogenes
  Insert size (bp): 1164
  Promoter: T7
  Tag / fusion protein: His6-tag (N terminal on insert); TEV cleavage site (N terminal on insert)
  Cloning method: Gibson Cloning
  Sequencing primers: 5′ T7F; 3′ T7R
Terms and licenses: Academic/Nonprofit Terms; Industry Terms: Not Available to Industry
How to cite: Spy0469 was a gift from Mark Howarth (Addgene plasmid # 159996 ; http://n2t.net/addgene:159996 ; RRID:Addgene_159996)
