[The description below was written by a language model from this plasmid's Addgene catalogue record and pLannotate feature annotations shown in this document.]
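Description:
Spy0469 is a bacterial expression plasmid built on the Novagen pET28a backbone that produces residues 24–389 of the Streptococcus pyogenes protein Spy0469 in E. coli. The roughly 1.16 kb insert was introduced by Gibson cloning and carries an N-terminal His6 tag followed by a TEV protease cleavage site, allowing metal-affinity purification and subsequent removal of the tag. The sequenced plasmid is about 6.5 kb. The automated feature table does not annotate the insert itself, but an unannotated gap between the T7 gene 10 ribosome binding site and the T7 terminator corresponds in size and position to the tagged coding region.

Expression follows the standard pET arrangement: a T7 promoter with an adjacent lac operator drives transcription, which ends at the T7 terminator. The plasmid also encodes lacI under its own promoter, so the repressor keeps the cassette off until IPTG is added. Transcription depends on T7 RNA polymerase supplied by the host, so protein production requires a strain that provides it, whereas the recorded DH5alpha strain serves for propagation. The plasmid replicates from a ColE1/pBR322-type origin accompanied by the rop gene and bom region, and is selected with kanamycin through the aph(3')-Ia gene. The catalogue lists it as high copy, although rop normally moderates copy number. An f1 origin is also present. The short TcR, SET1 and AmpR promoter fragments in the table appear to be backbone remnants or annotation matches rather than functional elements.

The associated publication concerns vaccine nanoassembly through spontaneous amidation, but the record does not specify the role of Spy0469 in that work beyond recombinant expression.
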