Features (pLannotate 1.2.2; 17 found; start..end, strand, type, name):
     26..73      -  terminator     T7 terminator: transcription terminator for bacteriophage T7 RNA polymerase
     81..130     -  CDS            SET1 (fragment): solubility-enhancement tag derived from T7 phage gene 10B
   1398..1420    -  RBS            RBS: efficient ribosome binding site from bacteriophage T7 gene 10 (Olins and Rangwala, 1989)
   1435..1459    -  protein_bind   lac operator: The lac repressor binds to the lac operator to inhibit transcription in E. coli. This inhibition can be relieved by adding lactose or isopropyl-β-D-thiogalactopyranoside (IPTG). lac repressor encoded by lacI
   1460..1478    -  promoter       T7 promoter: promoter for bacteriophage T7 RNA polymerase
   1500..1779    +  CDS            TcR (fragment): tetracycline efflux protein; tet; confers resistance to tetracycline
   1787..1864    +  promoter       lacI promoter: lacI
   1865..2947    +  CDS            lacI: lac repressor; lacI; The lac repressor binds to the lac operator to inhibit transcription in E. coli. This inhibition can be relieved by adding lactose or isopropyl-β-D-thiogalactopyranoside (IPTG).
   2960..2981    +  protein_bind   CAP binding site: CAP binding activates transcription in the presence of cAMP. E. coli catabolite activator protein
   2996..3286    +  CDS            TcR (fragment): tetracycline efflux protein; tet; confers resistance to tetracycline
   3358..3738    -  CDS            YPB1_ECOLX: Protein predicted: Swiss-Prot protein existence level 4. From Escherichia coli.
   3755..3946    +  CDS            rop: Rop protein, which maintains plasmids at low copy number; rop
   4048..4187    +  misc_feature   bom: basis of mobility region from pBR322
   4373..4961    -  rep_origin     ori: high-copy-number ColE1/pMB1/pBR322/pUC origin of replication
   5083..5898    +  CDS            KanR: aminoglycoside phosphotransferase; aph(3')-Ia; confers resistance to kanamycin in bacteria or G418 (Geneticin®) in eukaryotes
   5907..5964    -  promoter       AmpR promoter (fragment): bla
   6017..6445    -  rep_origin     f1 ori (sequence partly withheld): f1 bacteriophage origin of replication; arrow indicates direction of (+) strand synthesis
>Addgene plasmid #159996 | Spy0469 | addgene full sequence | sequence record 313210 | Addgene NGS Result
ATCCGGATATAGTTCCTCCTTTCAGCAAAAAACCCCTCAAGACCCGTTTAGAGGCCCCAAGGGGTTATGC
TAGTTATTGCTCAGCGGTGGCAGCAGCCAACTCAGCTTCCTTTCGGGCTTTGTTAGCAGCCGGATCTCAG
TGGTGGTGGTGGTAGTGCTCGAGTGCGGCCGCAAGCTTTTATTATTTCGGCGGTATCGGTTCATTGGTGA
TATAATGTTTACCGTTTTATTACGCATTGAACGAGACATGGACGTGGTCATAATGATTCTCTGTAATCGA
CCCGCGGTCTGGCATTGGATTCCACGTATACGCCGGACCGTAGATGGACGCGAAGGGTGCGTAGAAACGC
TGTTTCCAAATGACGTAGGAGATGCCACGTTCGGCCATATGGTCAATCGCGTACTGCGCGACCTGGTCTC
CCAGCGCCGAATTTTCCGGTACCATAAAATCGATGGCTAATCCCTTGCCATGGTCTCCGGGGTCTCCTGG
GCGGTAACCGGAGAAACTGGTAATCCCAAAGGCGGACGCTACTTCTTCCTTGAAGGCCGCAGTCTGTGGT
TGCAGACCCGCGTTCATAGGGTTGTAAGCATGGTTCGGAGCGTAACTCAGACCATTCGATGTCGCGACAG
AGGTTGTGTCAGCCACAGCCTTTTGGGCCGCCGGTGCCGAAGTCTCTTCTTTTTCTGCTGGAGCCTGCGC
CGGTGCTGCCGAAGAAACCTCCTCGCTTGCTGACTCGTTTGGGACTGGACGATTAGCTGACGTGGGGGCT
TCCGAAATATCTGTCTTAGGTTCCACCTCTGTCGTTTCTGCGGCTTTGGGAGTTGGCACAGCTTCTTGGG
GCACCTCGGGTTGCTTCTGCGATTCTGAGCTTAACTCGGTGCTAACATCGTTAGTAGAAGAGGTAAGCTC
ACTTGATGCGGTGACACTTGAATCAGGCTTGGCCGACGCGAAAGGTGTGGTTGGTACATCGGACGGAGTA
GCGGGCGGCGCCATAGGGACTGTAGGCTGGCTTGTCGCAGACGCTTGCGGCAACGGTTCCGAAGACGGGA
CATGACTTACTGAGGCAGGTGAACTGGCTGGGGCCTGAACAGTCAGGTTTGTCGCCTGACCGTGCTGGTT
GTAGTTCGCCGTCAAGATAGTATCCGGAAAGATAAGGTCGATATTAGCAATGTGATTAATATCTCCCAAT
ACGTGAACGTCGATTCCCATCGCTTCCGCAATAGTGCTTAATGTATCACCGTACTTTACTGTATAGGTAA
ACACATTGTCCACTAATACTAATTCCGATTTAATTTCTGTTACGCTGCGGGGTGTCCATTCTTGAGCCTG
TCCTGAGCCTTGGAAGTAAAGGTTTTCTCCGCTTCCATGGTGGTGATGATGATGGCCCATATGTATATCT
CCTTCTTAAAGTTAAACAAAATTATTTCTAGAGGGGAATTGTTATCCGCTCACAATTCCCCTATAGTGAG
TCGTATTAATTTCGCGGGATCGAGATCTCGATCCTCTACGCCGGACGCATCGTGGCCGGCATCACCGGCG
CCACAGGTGCGGTTGCTGGCGCCTATATCGCCGACATCACCGATGGGGAAGATCGGGCTCGCCACTTCGG
GCTCATGAGCGCTTGTTTCGGCGTGGGTATGGTGGCAGGCCCCGTGGCCGGGGGACTGTTGGGCGCCATC
TCCTTGCATGCACCATTCCTTGCGGCGGCGGTGCTCAACGGCCTCAACCTACTACTGGGCTGCTTCCTAA
TGCAGGAGTCGCATAAGGGAGAGCGTCGAGATCCCGGACACCATCGAATGGCGCAAAACCTTTCGCGGTA
TGGCATGATAGCGCCCGGAAGAGAGTCAATTCAGGGTGGTGAATGTGAAACCAGTAACGTTATACGATGT
CGCAGAGTATGCCGGTGTCTCTTATCAGACCGTTTCCCGCGTGGTGAACCAGGCCAGCCACGTTTCTGCG
AAAACGCGGGAAAAAGTGGAAGCGGCGATGGCGGAGCTGAATTACATTCCCAACCGCGTGGCACAACAAC
TGGCGGGCAAACAGTCGTTGCTGATTGGCGTTGCCACCTCCAGTCTGGCCCTGCACGCGCCGTCGCAAAT
TGTCGCGGCGATTAAATCTCGCGCCGATCAACTGGGTGCCAGCGTGGTGGTGTCGATGGTAGAACGAAGC
GGCGTCGAAGCCTGTAAAGCGGCGGTGCACAATCTTCTCGCGCAACGCGTCAGTGGGCTGATCATTAACT
ATCCGCTGGATGACCAGGATGCCATTGCTGTGGAAGCTGCCTGCACTAATGTTCCGGCGTTATTTCTTGA
TGTCTCTGACCAGACACCCATCAACAGTATTATTTTCTCCCATGAAGACGGTACGCGACTGGGCGTGGAG
CATCTGGTCGCATTGGGTCACCAGCAAATCGCGCTGTTAGCGGGCCCATTAAGTTCTGTCTCGGCGCGTC
TGCGTCTGGCTGGCTGGCATAAATATCTCACTCGCAATCAAATTCAGCCGATAGCGGAACGGGAAGGCGA
CTGGAGTGCCATGTCCGGTTTTCAACAAACCATGCAAATGCTGAATGAGGGCATCGTTCCCACTGCGATG
CTGGTTGCCAACGATCAGATGGCGCTGGGCGCAATGCGCGCCATTACCGAGTCCGGGCTGCGCGTTGGTG
CGGATATCTCGGTAGTGGGATACGACGATACCGAAGACAGCTCATGTTATATCCCGCCGTTAACCACCAT
CAAACAGGATTTTCGCCTGCTGGGGCAAACCAGCGTGGACCGCTTGCTGCAACTCTCTCAGGGCCAGGCG
GTGAAGGGCAATCAGCTGTTGCCCGTCTCACTGGTGAAAAGAAAAACCACCCTGGCGCCCAATACGCAAA
CCGCCTCTCCCCGCGCGTTGGCCGATTCATTAATGCAGCTGGCACGACAGGTTTCCCGACTGGAAAGCGG
GCAGTGAGCGCAACGCAATTAATGTAAGTTAGCTCACTCATTAGGCACCGGGATCTCGACCGATGCCCTT
GAGAGCCTTCAACCCAGTCAGCTCCTTCCGGTGGGCGCGGGGCATGACTATCGTCGCCGCACTTATGACT
GTCTTCTTTATCATGCAACTCGTAGGACAGGTGCCGGCAGCGCTCTGGGTCATTTCGGCGAGGACCGCTT
TCGCTGGAGCGCGACGATGATCGGCCTGTCGCTTGCGGTATTCGGAATCTTGCACGCCCTCGCTCAAGCC
TTCGTCACTGGTCCCGCCACCAAACGTTTCGGCGAGAAGCAGGCCATTATCGCCGGCATGGCGGCCCCAC
GGGTGCGCATGATCGTGCTCCTGTCGTTGAGGACCCGGCTAGGCTGGCGGGGTTGCCTTACTGGTTAGCA
GAATGAATCACCGATACGCGAGCGAACGTGAAGCGACTGCTGCTGCAAAACGTCTGCGACCTGAGCAACA
ACATGAATGGTCTTCGGTTTCCGTGTTTCGTAAAGTCTGGAAACGCGGAAGTCAGCGCCCTGCACCATTA
TGTTCCGGATCTGCATCGCAGGATGCTGCTGGCTACCCTGTGGAACACCTACATCTGTATTAACGAAGCG
CTGGCATTGACCCTGAGTGATTTTTCTCTGGTCCCGCCGCATCCATACCGCCAGTTGTTTACCCTCACAA
CGTTCCAGTAACCGGGCATGTTCATCATCAGTAACCCGTATCGTGAGCATCCTCTCTCGTTTCATCGGTA
TCATTACCCCCATGAACAGAAATCCCCCTTACACGGAGGCATCAGTGACCAAACAGGAAAAAACCGCCCT
TAACATGGCCCGCTTTATCAGAAGCCAGACATTAACGCTTCTGGAGAAACTCAACGAGCTGGACGCGGAT
GAACAGGCAGACATCTGTGAATCGCTTCACGACCACGCTGATGAGCTTTACCGCAGCTGCCTCGCGCGTT
TCGGTGATGACGGTGAAAACCTCTGACACATGCAGCTCCCGGAGACGGTCACAGCTTGTCTGTAAGCGGA
TGCCGGGAGCAGACAAGCCCGTCAGGGCGCGTCAGCGGGTGTTGGCGGGTGTCGGGGCGCAGCCATGACC
CAGTCACGTAGCGATAGCGGAGTGTATACTGGCTTAACTATGCGGCATCAGAGCAGATTGTACTGAGAGT
GCACCATTGCGGTGTGAAATACCGCACAGATGCGTAAGGAGAAAATACCGCATCAGGCGCTCTTCCGCTT
CCTCGCTCACTGACTCGCTGCGCTCGGTCGTTCGGCTGCGGCGAGCGGTATCAGCTCACTCAAAGGCGGT
AATACGGTTATCCACAGAATCAGGGGATAACGCAGGAAAGAACATGTGAGCAAAAGGCCAGCAAAAGGCC
AGGAACCGTAAAAAGGCCGCGTTGCTGGCGTTTTTCCATAGGCTCCGCCCCCCTGACGAGCATCACAAAA
ATCGACGCTCAAGTCAGAGGTGGCGAAACCCGACAGGACTATAAAGATACCAGGCGTTTCCCCCTGGAAG
CTCCCTCGTGCGCTCTCCTGTTCCGACCCTGCCGCTTACCGGATACCTGTCCGCCTTTCTCCCTTCGGGA
AGCGTGGCGCTTTCTCATAGCTCACGCTGTAGGTATCTCAGTTCGGTGTAGGTCGTTCGCTCCAAGCTGG
GCTGTGTGCACGAACCCCCCGTTCAGCCCGACCGCTGCGCCTTATCCGGTAACTATCGTCTTGAGTCCAA
CCCGGTAAGACACGACTTATCGCCACTGGCAGCAGCCACTGGTAACAGGATTAGCAGAGCGAGGTATGTA
GGCGGTGCTACAGAGTTCTTGAAGTGGTGGCCTAACTACGGCTACACTAGAAGGACAGTATTTGGTATCT
GCGCTCTGCTGAAGCCAGTTACCTTCGGAAAAAGAGTTGGTAGCTCTTGATCCGGCAAACAAACCACCGC
TGGTAGCGGTGGTTTTTTTGTTTGCAAGCAGCAGATTACGCGCAGAAAAAAAGGATCTCAAGAAGATCCT
TTGATCTTTTCTACGGGGTCTGACGCTCAGTGGAACGAAAACTCACGTTAAGGGATTTTGGTCATGAACA
ATAAAACTGTCTGCTTACATAAACAGTAATACAAGGGGTGTTATGAGCCATATTCAACGGGAAACGTCTT
GCTCTAGGCCGCGATTAAATTCCAACATGGATGCTGATTTATATGGGTATAAATGGGCTCGCGATAATGT
CGGGCAATCAGGTGCGACAATCTATCGATTGTATGGGAAGCCCGATGCGCCAGAGTTGTTTCTGAAACAT
GGCAAAGGTAGCGTTGCCAATGATGTTACAGATGAGATGGTCAGACTAAACTGGCTGACGGAATTTATGC
CTCTTCCGACCATCAAGCATTTTATCCGTACTCCTGATGATGCATGGTTACTCACCACTGCGATCCCCGG
GAAAACAGCATTCCAGGTATTAGAAGAATATCCTGATTCAGGTGAAAATATTGTTGATGCGCTGGCAGTG
TTCCTGCGCCGGTTGCATTCGATTCCTGTTTGTAATTGTCCTTTTAACAGCGATCGCGTATTTCGTCTCG
CTCAGGCGCAATCACGAATGAATAACGGTTTGGTTGATGCGAGTGATTTTGATGACGAGCGTAATGGCTG
GCCTGTTGAACAAGTCTGGAAAGAAATGCATAAACTTTTGCCATTCTCACCGGATTCAGTCGTCACTCAT
GGTGATTTCTCACTTGATAACCTTATTTTTGACGAGGGGAAATTAATAGGTTGTATTGATGTTGGACGAG
TCGGAATCGCAGACCGATACCAGGATCTTGCCATCCTATGGAACTGCCTCGGTGAGTTTTCTCCTTCATT
ACAGAAACGGCTTTTTCAAAAATATGGTATTGATAATCCTGATATGAATAAATTGCAGTTTCATTTGATG
CTCGATGAGTTTTTCTAAGAATTAATTCATGAGCGGATACATATTTGAATGTATTTAGAAAAATAAACAA
ATAGGGGTTCCGCGCACATTTCCCCGAAAAGTGCCACCTAAATTGTAAGCGTTAATATTTTGTTAAAATT
CGCGTTAAATTTTTGTTAAATCAGCTCATTTTTTAACCAATAGGCCGAAATCGGCAAAATCCCTTATAAA
TCAAAAGAATAGACCGAGATAGGGT
[37 nt withheld, positions 6116-6152]
AAAGAACGTGGACTCCAACGTCAAAGG
[49 nt withheld, positions 6180-6228]
T
[91 nt withheld, positions 6230-6320]
G
[124 nt withheld, positions 6322-6445]
CCCATTCGCCA
