>Addgene plasmid #159996 | Spy0469 | depositor partial sequence | sequence record 309755 | His6-Spy0469 (1164 bp)
ATGGGCCATCATCATCACCACCATGGAAGCGGAGAAAACCTTTACTTCCAAGGCTCAGGACAGGCTCAAG
AATGGACACCCCGCAGCGTAACAGAAATTAAATCGGAATTAGTATTAGTGGACAATGTGTTTACCTATAC
AGTAAAGTACGGTGATACATTAAGCACTATTGCGGAAGCGATGGGAATCGACGTTCACGTATTGGGAGAT
ATTAATCACATTGCTAATATCGACCTTATCTTTCCGGATACTATCTTGACGGCGAACTACAACCAGCACG
GTCAGGCGACAAACCTGACTGTTCAGGCCCCAGCCAGTTCACCTGCCTCAGTAAGTCATGTCCCGTCTTC
GGAACCGTTGCCGCAAGCGTCTGCGACAAGCCAGCCTACAGTCCCTATGGCGCCGCCCGCTACTCCGTCC
GATGTACCAACCACACCTTTCGCGTCGGCCAAGCCTGATTCAAGTGTCACCGCATCAAGTGAGCTTACCT
CTTCTACTAACGATGTTAGCACCGAGTTAAGCTCAGAATCGCAGAAGCAACCCGAGGTGCCCCAAGAAGC
TGTGCCAACTCCCAAAGCCGCAGAAACGACAGAGGTGGAACCTAAGACAGATATTTCGGAAGCCCCCACG
TCAGCTAATCGTCCAGTCCCAAACGAGTCAGCAAGCGAGGAGGTTTCTTCGGCAGCACCGGCGCAGGCTC
CAGCAGAAAAAGAAGAGACTTCGGCACCGGCGGCCCAAAAGGCTGTGGCTGACACAACCTCTGTCGCGAC
ATCGAATGGTCTGAGTTACGCTCCGAACCATGCTTACAACCCTATGAACGCGGGTCTGCAACCACAGACT
GCGGCCTTCAAGGAAGAAGTAGCGTCCGCCTTTGGGATTACCAGTTTCTCCGGTTACCGCCCAGGAGACC
CCGGAGACCATGGCAAGGGATTAGCCATCGATTTTATGGTACCGGAAAATTCGGCGCTGGGAGACCAGGT
CGCGCAGTACGCGATTGACCATATGGCCGAACGTGGCATCTCCTACGTCATTTGGAAACAGCGTTTCTAC
GCACCCTTCGCGTCCATCTACGGTCCGGCGTATACGTGGAATCCAATGCCAGACCGCGGGTCGATTACAG
AGAATCATTATGACCACGTCCATGTCTCGTTCAATGCGTAATAA
